>Addgene plasmid #63103 | Frt-V5-hspB2 | depositor full sequence | sequence record 104509 | Full Sequence
GACGGATCGGGAGATCTCCCGATCCCCTATGGTGCACTCTCAGTACAATCTGCTCTGATGCCGCATAGTT
AAGCCAGTATCTGCTCCCTGCTTGTGTGTTGGAGGTCGCTGAGTAGTGCGCGAGCAAAATTTAAGCTACA
ACAAGGCAAGGCTTGACCGACAATTGCATGAAGAATCTGCTTAGGGTTAGGCGTTTTGCGCTGCTTCGCG
ATGTACGGGCCAGATATACGCGTTGACATTGATTATTGACTAGTTATTAATAGTAATCAATTACGGGGTC
ATTAGTTCATAGCCCATATATGGAGTTCCGCGTTACATAACTTACGGTAAATGGCCCGCCTGGCTGACCG
CCCAACGACCCCCGCCCATTGACGTCAATAATGACGTATGTTCCCATAGTAACGCCAATAGGGACTTTCC
ATTGACGTCAATGGGTGGAGTATTTACGGTAAACTGCCCACTTGGCAGTACATCAAGTGTATCATATGCC
AAGTACGCCCCCTATTGACGTCAATGACGGTAAATGGCCCGCCTGGCATTATGCCCAGTACATGACCTTA
TGGGACTTTCCTACTTGGCAGTACATCTACGTATTAGTCATCGCTATTACCATGGTGATGCGGTTTTGGC
AGTACATCAATGGGCGTGGATAGCGGTTTGACTCACGGGGATTTCCAAGTCTCCACCCCATTGACGTCAA
TGGGAGTTTGTTTTGGCACCAAAATCAACGGGACTTTCCAAAATGTCGTAACAACTCCGCCCCATTGACG
CAAATGGGCGGTAGGCGTGTACGGTGGGAGGTCTATATAAGCAGAGCTCTCCCTATCAGTGATAGAGATC
TCCCTATCAGTGATAGAGATCGTCGACGAGCTCGTTTAGTGAACCGTCAGATCGCCTGGAGACGCCATCC
ACGCTGTTTTGACCTCCATAGAAGACACCGGGACCGATCCAGCCTCCGGACTCTAGCGTTTAAACTTAAG
CTTGAATTCACCATGGGTAAGCCTATCCCTAACCCTCTCCTCGGTCTCGATTCTACGGGATCCAAAACCT
CGAGAACCATGTCGGGCCGCTCAGTGCCACATGCCCACCCGGCCACCGCCGAGTACGAATTTGCCAACCC
GAGCCGCCTGGGTGAGCAGCGCTTCGGAGAAGGCCTCCTGCCAGAAGAGATCCTGACCCCCACACTCTAC
CATGGCTACTATGTCCGGCCTCGGGCCGCCCCAGCTGGGGAGGGCAGCAGGGCAGGGGCCTCCGAGCTTA
GGCTCAGTGAGGGCAAGTTCCAGGCATTTCTGGATGTGAGCCACTTTACCCCAGACGAGGTGACTGTGAG
GACTGTGGATAACCTGCTGGAGGTGTCTGCCCGGCACCCCCAGCGCCTGGACCGCCACGGCTTCGTGTCC
CGAGAGTTCTGCCGCACCTATGTCCTGCCTGCTGATGTCGACCCCTGGCGAGTCCGAGCTGCTCTCTCCC
ATGATGGCATCTTAAACCTGGAAGCACCTCGGGGTGGCCGACATTTGGACACAGAGGTCAATGAGGTCTA
CATCTCCCTGCTCCCTGCGCCTCCTGATCCAGAGGAAGAGGAGGAGGCAGCCATAGTTGAGCCCTGATTG
CCACAGACCCAGCACCCAGCAAAACGCGCCAAAATCGAGTCTAGAGGGCCCGTTTAAACCCGCTGATCAG
CCTCGACTGTGCCTTCTAGTTGCCAGCCATCTGTTGTTTGCCCCTCCCCCGTGCCTTCCTTGACCCTGGA
AGGTGCCACTCCCACTGTCCTTTCCTAATAAAATGAGGAAATTGCATCGCATTGTCTGAGTAGGTGTCAT
TCTATTCTGGGGGGTGGGGTGGGGCAGGACAGCAAGGGGGAGGATTGGGAAGACAATAGCAGGCATGCTG
GGGATGCGGTGGGCTCTATGGCTTCTGAGGCGGAAAGAACCAGCTGGGGCTCTAGGGGGTATCCCC
[124 nt withheld, positions 1957-2080]
C
[91 nt withheld, positions 2082-2172]
AGGGTGATGGTTCACGTACCTAGAAGTTCCTATTCCGAAGTTCCTATTCTCTAGAAAGTATAGGAACTTC
CTTGGCCAAAAAGCCTGAACTCACCGCGACGTCTGTCGAGAAGTTTCTGATCGAAAAGTTCGACAGCGTC
TCCGACCTGATGCAGCTCTCGGAGGGCGAAGAATCTCGTGCTTTCAGCTTCGATGTAGGAGGGCGTGGAT
ATGTCCTGCGGGTAAATAGCTGCGCCGATGGTTTCTACAAAGATCGTTATGTTTATCGGCACTTTGCATC
GGCCGCGCTCCCGATTCCGGAAGTGCTTGACATTGGGGAATTCAGCGAGAGCCTGACCTATTGCATCTCC
CGCCGTGCACAGGGTGTCACGTTGCAAGACCTGCCTGAAACCGAACTGCCCGCTGTTCTGCAGCCGGTCG
CGGAGGCCATGGATGCGATCGCTGCGGCCGATCTTAGCCAGACGAGCGGGTTCGGCCCATTCGGACCGCA
AGGAATCGGTCAATACACTACATGGCGTGATTTCATATGCGCGATTGCTGATCCCCATGTGTATCACTGG
CAAACTGTGATGGACGACACCGTCAGTGCGTCCGTCGCGCAGGCTCTCGATGAGCTGATGCTTTGGGCCG
AGGACTGCCCCGAAGTCCGGCACCTCGTGCACGCGGATTTCGGCTCCAACAATGTCCTGACGGACAATGG
CCGCATAACAGCGGTCATTGACTGGAGCGAGGCGATGTTCGGGGATTCCCAATACGAGGTCGCCAACATC
TTCTTCTGGAGGCCGTGGTTGGCTTGTATGGAGCAGCAGACGCGCTACTTCGAGCGGAGGCATCCGGAGC
TTGCAGGATCGCCGCGGCTCCGGGCGTATATGCTCCGCATTGGTCTTGACCAACTCTATCAGAGCTTGGT
TGACGGCAATTTCGATGATGCAGCTTGGGCGCAGGGTCGATGCGACGCAATCGTCCGATCCGGAGCCGGG
ACTGTCGGGCGTACACAAATCGCCCGCAGAAGCGCGGCCGTCTGGACCGATGGCTGTGTAGAAGTACTCG
CCGATAGTGGAAACCGACGCCCCAGCACTCGTCCGAGGGCAAAGGAATAGCACGTACTACGAGATTTCGA
TTCCACCGCCGCCTTCTATGAAAGGTTGGGCTTCGGAATCGTTTTCCGGGACGCCGGCTGGATGATCCTC
CAGCGCGGGGATCTCATGCTGGAGTTCTTCGCCCACCCCAACTTGTTTATTGCAGCTTATAATGGTTACA
AATAAAGCAATAGCATCACAAATTTCACAAATAAAGCATTTTTTTCACTGCATTCTAGTTGTGGTTTGTC
CAAACTCATCAATGTATCTTATCATGTCTGTATACCGTCGACCTCTAGCTAGAGCTTGGCGTAATCATGG
TCATAGCTGTTTCCTGTGTGAAATTGTTATCCGCTCACAATTCCACACAACATACGAGCCGGAAGCATAA
AGTGTAAAGCCTGGGGTGCCTAATGAGTGAGCTAACTCACATTAATTGCGTTGCGCTCACTGCCCGCTTT
CCAGTCGGGAAACCTGTCGTGCCAGCTGCATTAATGAATCGGCCAACGCGCGGGGAGAGGCGGTTTGCGT
ATTGGGCGCTCTTCCGCTTCCTCGCTCACTGACTCGCTGCGCTCGGTCGTTCGGCTGCGGCGAGCGGTAT
CAGCTCACTCAAAGGCGGTAATACGGTTATCCACAGAATCAGGGGATAACGCAGGAAAGAACATGTGAGC
AAAAGGCCAGCAAAAGGCCAGGAACCGTAAAAAGGCCGCGTTGCTGGCGTTTTTCCATAGGCTCCGCCCC
CCTGACGAGCATCACAAAAATCGACGCTCAAGTCAGAGGTGGCGAAACCCGACAGGACTATAAAGATACC
AGGCGTTTCCCCCTGGAAGCTCCCTCGTGCGCTCTCCTGTTCCGACCCTGCCGCTTACCGGATACCTGTC
CGCCTTTCTCCCTTCGGGAAGCGTGGCGCTTTCTCATAGCTCACGCTGTAGGTATCTCAGTTCGGTGTAG
GTCGTTCGCTCCAAGCTGGGCTGTGTGCACGAACCCCCCGTTCAGCCCGACCGCTGCGCCTTATCCGGTA
ACTATCGTCTTGAGTCCAACCCGGTAAGACACGACTTATCGCCACTGGCAGCAGCCACTGGTAACAGGAT
TAGCAGAGCGAGGTATGTAGGCGGTGCTACAGAGTTCTTGAAGTGGTGGCCTAACTACGGCTACACTAGA
AGAACAGTATTTGGTATCTGCGCTCTGCTGAAGCCAGTTACCTTCGGAAAAAGAGTTGGTAGCTCTTGAT
CCGGCAAACAAACCACCGCTGGTAGCGGTGGTTTTTTTGTTTGCAAGCAGCAGATTACGCGCAGAAAAAA
AGGATCTCAAGAAGATCCTTTGATCTTTTCTACGGGGTCTGACGCTCAGTGGAACGAAAACTCACGTTAA
GGGATTTTGGTCATGAGATTATCAAAAAGGATCTTCACCTAGATCCTTTTAAATTAAAAATGAAGTTTTA
AATCAATCTAAAGTATATATGAGTAAACTTGGTCTGACAGTTACCAATGCTTAATCAGTGAGGCACCTAT
CTCAGCGATCTGTCTATTTCGTTCATCCATAGTTGCCTGACTCCCCGTCGTGTAGATAACTACGATACGG
GAGGGCTTACCATCTGGCCCCAGTGCTGCAATGATACCGCGAGACCCACGCTCACCGGCTCCAGATTTAT
CAGCAATAAACCAGCCAGCCGGAAGGGCCGAGCGCAGAAGTGGTCCTGCAACTTTATCCGCCTCCATCCA
GTCTATTAATTGTTGCCGGGAAGCTAGAGTAAGTAGTTCGCCAGTTAATAGTTTGCGCAACGTTGTTGCC
ATTGCTACAGGCATCGTGGTGTCACGCTCGTCGTTTGGTATGGCTTCATTCAGCTCCGGTTCCCAACGAT
CAAGGCGAGTTACATGATCCCCCATGTTGTGCAAAAAAGCGGTTAGCTCCTTCGGTCCTCCGATCGTTGT
CAGAAGTAAGTTGGCCGCAGTGTTATCACTCATGGTTATGGCAGCACTGCATAATTCTCTTACTGTCATG
CCATCCGTAAGATGCTTTTCTGTGACTGGTGAGTACTCAACCAAGTCATTCTGAGAATAGTGTATGCGGC
GACCGAGTTGCTCTTGCCCGGCGTCAATACGGGATAATACCGCGCCACATAGCAGAACTTTAAAAGTGCT
CATCATTGGAAAACGTTCTTCGGGGCGAAAACTCTCAAGGATCTTACCGCTGTTGAGATCCAGTTCGATG
TAACCCACTCGTGCACCCAACTGATCTTCAGCATCTTTTACTTTCACCAGCGTTTCTGGGTGAGCAAAAA
CAGGAAGGCAAAATGCCGCAAAAAAGGGAATAAGGGCGACACGGAAATGTTGAATACTCATACTCTTCCT
TTTTCAATATTATTGAAGCATTTATCAGGGTTATTGTCTCATGAGCGGATACATATTTGAATGTATTTAG
AAAAATAAACAAATAGGGGTTCCGCGCACATTTCCCCGAAAAGTGCCACCTGACGTC
Features (pLannotate 1.2.2; 22 found; start..end, strand, type, name):
     28..80      -  misc_feature   bom (fragment): basis of mobility region from pBR322
    235..614     +  enhancer       CMV enhancer: human cytomegalovirus immediate early enhancer
    615..818     +  promoter       CMV promoter: human cytomegalovirus (CMV) immediate early promoter
    820..839     +  promoter       PLtetO-1 promoter (fragment): modified phage lambda PL promoter with tet operator sites (Lutz and Bujard, 1997)
    841..860     +  promoter       PLtetO-1 promoter (fragment): modified phage lambda PL promoter with tet operator sites (Lutz and Bujard, 1997)
    868..901     +  promoter       TRE3GV promoter (fragment): 3rd-generation Tet-responsive promoter that can be activated by binding of Tet-On® 3G, optimized for retroviral and lentiviral vectors
    996..1037    +  CDS            V5 tag: epitope tag from simian virus 5
   1059..1604    +  CDS            HSPB2: HSPB2_HUMAN - Experimental evidence at protein level: Swiss-Prot protein existence level 1. May regulate the kinase DMPK. From Homo sapiens (Human).
   1687..1911    +  polyA_signal   bGH poly(A) signal: bovine growth hormone polyadenylation signal
   1915..1936    +  promoter       SV40 promoter (fragment): SV40 enhancer and early promoter
   1957..2190    +  rep_origin     f1 ori (fragment) (sequence partly withheld): f1 bacteriophage origin of replication; arrow indicates direction of (+) strand synthesis
   2195..2242    +  protein_bind   FRT: FLP-mediated recombination occurs in the 8-bp core sequence TCTAGAAA (Turan and Bode, 2011). FLP recombinase from the Saccharomyces cerevisiae 2μ plasmid
   2250..3272    +  CDS            HygR: aminoglycoside phosphotransferase from E. coli; aph(4)-Ia; confers resistance to hygromycin
   3282..3407    +  CDS            ble (fragment): BLE_KLEPN - Experimental evidence at protein level: Swiss-Prot protein existence level 1. Binding protein with a strong affinity to the bleomycin family of antibiotics. Binds to CL990; an antimitotic-antibiotic compound. From Klebsiella pneumoniae.
   3402..3523    +  polyA_signal   SV40 poly(A) signal: SV40 polyadenylation signal
   3596..3612    -  protein_bind   lac operator: The lac repressor binds to the lac operator to inhibit transcription in E. coli. This inhibition can be relieved by adding lactose or isopropyl-β-D-thiogalactopyranoside (IPTG). lac repressor encoded by lacI
   3620..3650    -  promoter       lac promoter: promoter for the E. coli lac operon
   3665..3686    -  protein_bind   CAP binding site: CAP binding activates transcription in the presence of cAMP. E. coli catabolite activator protein
   3699..3791    -  CDS            lacI (fragment): lac repressor; lacI; The lac repressor binds to the lac operator to inhibit transcription in E. coli. This inhibition can be relieved by adding lactose or isopropyl-β-D-thiogalactopyranoside (IPTG).
   3974..4562    -  rep_origin     ori: high-copy-number ColE1/pMB1/pBR322/pUC origin of replication
   4733..5593    -  CDS            AmpR: β-lactamase; bla; confers resistance to ampicillin, carbenicillin, and related antibiotics
   5594..5698    -  promoter       AmpR promoter: bla
