[The description below was written by a language model from this plasmid's Addgene catalogue record and pLannotate feature annotations shown in this document.]
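Description:
Frt-V5-hspB2 is a mammalian expression plasmid of about 5.7 kb, recorded as having a pCMV backbone, that drives expression of human HSPB2, a member of the small heat shock protein family, with an N-terminal V5 epitope tag. It is propagated in E. coli through a high-copy ColE1/pUC-type origin and selected with ampicillin via the β-lactamase gene and its own promoter. Fragments of an f1 origin, lac regulatory elements and a pBR322 bom region are backbone remnants.

The expression cassette consists of the CMV immediate early enhancer and promoter, followed by the V5 tag, the HSPB2 coding sequence and a bovine growth hormone polyadenylation signal. Directly downstream of the CMV promoter the annotation picks up two short tet-operator-containing fragments. This pattern suggests a tetracycline-repressor-regulatable CMV promoter, although the catalogue entry lists the promoter simply as CMV and does not mention inducibility.

Downstream of the cassette, an FRT site sits immediately in front of a hygromycin resistance coding sequence, which is followed by an SV40 poly(A) signal. No complete promoter is annotated upstream of this gene. This matches the depositor's note that FRT is at the N-terminal side of the hygromycin marker. Such an arrangement is typical of FLP-mediated integration vectors, in which recombination into a genomic FRT site places the marker behind a resident promoter, so that hygromycin selects for targeted single-copy integrants.

The stated purpose is expression of V5-tagged HSPB2 in mammalian cells. The associated publication compared HSPB family chaperones for their ability to suppress polyglutamine aggregation.
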