Addgene plasmid #63103: Frt-V5-hspB2
Purpose: Expression of HSPB2 (small HSP) tagged with V5 in mammalian cells
Depositing lab: Harm Kampinga. Depositing organization: University Medical Center Groningen. Publication: HSPB7 is the most potent polyQ aggregation suppressor within the HSPB family of molecular chaperones. Vos MJ, Zijlstra MP, Kanon B, van Waarde-Verhagen MA, Brunt ER, Oosterveld-Hut HM, Carra S, Sibon OC, Kampinga HH. Hum Mol Genet. 2010 Dec 1;19(23):4677-93. doi: 10.1093/hmg/ddq398. Epub 2010 Sep 15. PubMed 20843828.
Backbone
  Vector backbone: pCMV
  Modifications to backbone: FRT is N-term on HygroB
  Vector type: Mammalian Expression
Growth in bacteria
  Bacterial resistance: Ampicillin, 100 μg/mL
  Growth temperature: 37°C
  Growth strain: DH5alpha
  Copy number: Unknown
Gene/Insert
  Gene/Insert name: hspb2
  Species: H. sapiens (human)
  Entrez Gene: HSPB2 (a.k.a. HSP27, Hs.78846, LOH11CR1K, MKBP)
  Promoter: CMV
  Tag / fusion protein: V5 (N terminal on insert)
  Cloning method: Unknown
  Sequencing primers: 5′ CMV-F; 3′ BGH-rev
Terms and licenses: Academic/Nonprofit Terms; Industry Terms: Not Available to Industry
How to cite: Frt-V5-hspB2 was a gift from Harm Kampinga (Addgene plasmid # 63103 ; http://n2t.net/addgene:63103 ; RRID:Addgene_63103)
