>Addgene plasmid #63103 | Frt-V5-hspB2 | addgene partial sequence | sequence record 106891 | CMV-F 5'-CGCAAATGGGCGGTAGGCGTG-3'
CCTATCAGTGATAGAGATCTCCCTATCAGTGATAGAGATCGTCGACGAGCTCGTTTAGTGAACCGTCAGA
TCGCCTGGAGACGCCATCCACGCTGTTTTGACCTCCATAGAAGACACCGGGACCGATCCAGCCTCCGGAC
TCTAGCGTTTAAACTTAAGCTTGAATTCACCATGGGTAAGCCTATCCCTAACCCTCTCCTCGGTCTCGAT
TCTACGGGATCCAAAACCTCGAGAACCATGTCGGGCCGCTCAGTGCCACATGCCCACCCGGCCACCGCCG
AGTACGAATTTGCCAACCCGAGCCGCCTGGGTGAGCAGCGCTTCGGAGAAGGCCTCCTGCCAGAAGAGAT
CCTGACCCCCACACTCTACCATGGCTACTATGTCCGGCCTCGGGCCGCCCCAGCTGGGGAGGGCAGCAGG
GCAGGGGCCTCCGAGCTTAGGCTCAGTGAGGGCAAGTTCCAGGCATTTCTGGATGTGAGCCACTTTACCC
CAGACGAGGTGACTGTGAGGACTGTGGATAACCTGCTGGAGGTGTCTGCCCGGCACCCCCAGCGCCTGGA
CCGCCACGGCTTCGTGTCCCGAGAGTTCTGCCGCACCTATGTCCTGCCTGCTGATGTCGACCC
