>Addgene plasmid #63103 | Frt-V5-hspB2 | addgene partial sequence | sequence record 107305 | BGH-rev 5'-TAGAAGGCACAGTCGAGG-3'
ACTCGATTTTGGCGCGTTTTGCTGGGTGCTGGGTCTGTGGCAATCAGGGCTCAACTATGGCTGCCTCCTC
CTCTTCCTCTGGATCAGGAGGCGCAGGGAGCAGGGAGATGTAGACCTCATTGACCTCTGTGTCCAAATGT
CGGCCACCCCGAGGTGCTTCCAGGTTTAAGATGCCATCATGGGAGAGAGCAGCTCGGACTCGCCAGGGGT
CGACATCAGCAGGCAGGACATAGGTGCGGCAGAACTCTCGGGACACGAAGCCGTGGCGGTCCAGGCGCTG
GGGGTGCCGGGCAGACACCTCCAGCAGGTTATCCACAGTCCTCACAGTCACCTCGTCTGGGGTAAAGTGG
CTCACATCCAGAAATGCCTGGAACTTGCCCTCACTGAGCCTAAGCTCGGAGGCCCCTGCCCTGCTGCCCT
CCCCAGCTGGGGCGGCCCGAGGCCGGACATAGTAGCCATGGTAGAGTGTGGGGGTCAGGATCTCTTCTGG
CAGGAGGCCTTCTCCGAAGCGCTGCTCACCCAGGCGGCTCGGGTTGGCAAATTCGTACTCGGCGGTGGCC
GGGTGGGCATGTGGCACTGAGCGGCCCGACATGGTTCTCGAGGTTTTGGATCCCGTAGAATCGAGACCGA
GGAGAGGGTTAGGGATAGGCTTACCCATGGTGAATTCAAGCTTAAGTTTAAACGCTAGAGTCCGGAGGCT
GGATCGGTCCCGGTGTCTTCTATGGAGGTCAAAACAGCGTGGATGGCGTCTCCAGGCGATCTGACGGTTC
ACTAAACGAGCTCGTCGACGATCTCTATCACTGATAGGGAGATCTCTATCACTGATAGG
